>Addgene plasmid #250464 | pPR-1_14E_LD5N | addgene full sequence | sequence record 498595 | Addgene NGS Result
ACATTGAATTGTTCGATAAGATGCCAGAGAGAGATGTTGTTTCTTGGAACGCAATGATCTCTGGATACGC
ACAGAATGGTAGGATAGATGAAGCACGTGACGAGTTGTCTTCACGAAGTGGCTCTTCAGTGGACGAAAGG
GCCTCGTGATACGCCTATTTTTATAGGTTAATGTCATGATAATAATGGTTTCTTAGACGTCAGGTGGCAC
TTTTCGGGGAAATGTGCGCGGAACCCCTATTTGTTTATTTTTCTAAATACATTCAAATATGTATCCGCTC
ATGAGACAATAACCCTGATAAATGCTTCAATAATATTGAAAAAGGAAGAGTATGGCTAAAATGAGAATAT
CACCGGAATTGAAAAAACTGATCGAAAAATACCGCTGCGTAAAAGATACGGAAGGAATGTCTCCTGCTAA
GGTATATAAGCTGGTGGGAGAAAATGAAAACCTATATTTAAAAATGACGGACAGCCGGTATAAAGGGACC
ACCTATGATGTGGAACGGGAAAAGGACATGATGCTATGGCTGGAAGGAAAGCTGCCTGTTCCAAAGGTCC
TGCACTTTGAACGGCATGATGGCTGGAGCAATCTGCTCATGAGTGAGGCCGATGGCGTCCTTTGCTCGGA
AGAGTATGAAGATGAACAAAGCCCTGAAAAGATTATCGAGCTGTATGCGGAGTGCATCAGGCTCTTTCAC
TCCATCGACATATCGGATTGTCCCTATACGAATAGCTTAGACAGCCGCTTAGCCGAATTGGATTACTTAC
TGAATAACGATCTGGCCGATGTGGATTGCGAAAACTGGGAAGAGGACACTCCATTTAAAGATCCGCGCGA
GCTGTATGATTTTTTAAAGACGGAAAAGCCCGAAGAGGAACTTGTCTTTTCCCACGGCGACCTGGGAGAC
AGCAACATCTTTGTGAAAGATGGCAAAGTAAGTGGCTTTATTGATCTTGGGAGAAGCGGCAGGGCGGACA
AGTGGTATGACATTGCCTTCTGCGTCCGGTCGCTCAGGGAGGATATCGGGGAAGAACAGTATGTCGAGCT
ATTTTTTGACTTACTGGGGATCAAGCCTGATTGGGAGAAAATAAAATATTATATTTTACTGGATGAATTG
TTTTAGCTGTCAGACCAAGTTTACTCATATATACTTTAGATTGATTTAAAACTTCATTTTTAATTTAAAA
GGATCTAGGTGAAGATCCTTTTTGATAATCTCATGACCAAAATCCCTTAACGTGAGTTTTCGTTCCACTG
AGCGTCAGACCCCGTAGAAAAGATCAAAGGATCTTCTTGAGATCCTTTTTTTCTGCGCGTAATCTGCTGC
TTGCAAACAAAAAAACCACCGCTACCAGCGGTGGTTTGTTTGCCGGATCAAGAGCTACCAACTCTTTTTC
CGAAGGTAACTGGCTTCAGCAGAGCGCAGATACCAAATACTGTTCTTCTAGTGTAGCCGTAGTTAGGCCA
CCACTTCAAGAACTCTGTAGCACCGCCTACATACCTCGCTCTGCTAATCCTGTTACCAGTGGCTGCTGCC
AGTGGCGATAAGTCGTGTCTTACCGGGTTGGACTCAAGACGATAGTTACCGGATAAGGCGCAGCGGTCGG
GCTGAACGGGGGGTTCGTGCACACAGCCCAGCTTGGAGCGAACGACCTACACCGAACTGAGATACCTACA
GCGTGAGCTATGAGAAAGCGCCACGCTTCCCGAAGGGAGAAAGGCGGACAGGTATCCGGTAAGCGGCAGG
GTCGGAACAGGAGAGCGCACGAGGGAGCTTCCAGGGGGAAACGCCTGGTATCTTTATAGTCCTGTCGGGT
TTCGCCACCTCTGACTTGAGCGTCGATTTTTGTGATGCTCGTCAGGGGGGCGGAGCCTATGGAAAAACGC
CAGCAACGCGGCCTTTTTACGGTTCCTGGCCTTTTGCTGGCCTTTTGCTCACATGTTCTTTCCTGCGTTA
TCCCCTGATTCTGTGGATAACCGTATTACCGCCTTTGAGTGAGCTGATACCGCTCGCCGCAGCCGAACGA
CCGAGCGCAGCGAGTCAGTGAGCGAGGAAGCGGAAGAGCGCCCAATACGCAAACCGCCTCTCCCCGCGCG
TTGGCCGATTCATTAATCACTCTGTGAAG
Features (pLannotate 1.2.2; 5 found; start..end, strand, type, name):
    227..331     +  promoter       AmpR promoter: bla
    332..1126    +  CDS            KanR: aminoglycoside phosphotransferase; aphA-3; confers resistance to kanamycin
   1297..1885    +  rep_origin     ori: high-copy-number ColE1/pMB1/pBR322/pUC origin of replication
   2068..2117    +  CDS            lacI (fragment): lac repressor; lacI; The lac repressor binds to the lac operator to inhibit transcription in E. coli. This inhibition can be relieved by adding lactose or isopropyl-β-D-thiogalactopyranoside (IPTG).
   2117..101     +  CDS            PCMP-E9 (fragment) (across the origin): PP201_ARATH - Experimental evidence at transcript level: Swiss-Prot protein existence level 2. From Arabidopsis thaliana (Mouse-ear cress).
