[The description below was written by a language model from this plasmid's Addgene catalogue record and pLannotate feature annotations shown in this document.]
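Description:
pPR-1_14E_LD5N is a small (about 2.1 kb) Golden Gate/MoClo part plasmid built on the pAGM1311 backbone, a low-level MoClo cloning vector for synthetic biology. It is propagated in E. coli as a high-copy plasmid through a ColE1/pUC-type origin. Selection is with kanamycin, using an aminoglycoside phosphotransferase (aphA-3) coding sequence expressed from the bla (AmpR) promoter. Beyond these maintenance elements, the annotation finds only a short lacI fragment, most likely a remnant of the backbone's cloning region. No promoter, terminator or tag associated with the insert is annotated, which fits a storage module rather than an expression construct.

The payload is the synthetic module 14E_LD5N, one of 42 plasmids in the GRASP kit for building synthetic pentatricopeptide repeat (sPPR) RNA-binding proteins. The automated annotation detects the insert as a short fragment, spanning the sequence origin, that resembles an Arabidopsis thaliana E-subclass PPR protein (PCMP-E9). This agrees with a PPR-derived designer sequence, although the record lists the insert as synthetic. The record does not explain the module name or state which motif position or nucleotide specificity this module contributes.

According to the depositor, kit modules are combined by Golden Gate assembly to produce sPPR proteins with 9, 14 or 19 motifs, each able to target an RNA sequence of matching length. The stated application of this module is assembling sPPR proteins for RNA editing. It is therefore used as a building block in multi-part assemblies, not on its own.
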