Addgene plasmid #250464: pPR-1_14E_LD5N
Purpose: GRASP module to assemble sPPR proteins for RNA editing: module 14E_LD5N
Depositing lab: Ian Small. Depositing organization: University of Western Australia. Publication: GRASP: a modular toolkit for building synthetic pentatricopeptide repeat RNA-binding proteins. Dennis M, Low SY, Viljoen A, Pullakhandam A, Colas des Francs-Small C, Campbell-Clause L, Bond CS, Small I, Kwok van der Giezen FM. Nucleic Acids Res. 2025 Oct 28;53(20):gkaf1169. doi: 10.1093/nar/gkaf1169. PubMed 41224122.
Backbone
  Vector backbone: pAGM1311
  Backbone manufacturer: Sylvestre Marillonnet
  Vector type: Synthetic Biology
Growth in bacteria
  Bacterial resistance: Kanamycin, 50 μg/mL
  Growth temperature: 37°C
  Growth strain: DH5alpha
  Copy number: High Copy
Gene/Insert
  Gene/Insert name: 14E_LD5N
  Species: Synthetic
  Cloning method: Golden Gate
Terms and licenses: Academic/Nonprofit Terms; Industry Terms: Not Available to Industry
Depositor comments: GRASP kit for MoClo assembly of sPPR proteins is a library of 42 plasmids which can be combined to assemble sPPR proteins with 9, 14, or 19 motifs to target any RNA sequence of the same length. See the original publication for more information, and find code for analysis and script for GRASP assembly at https://github.com/farleykvdg/GRASP.
How to cite: pPR-1_14E_LD5N was a gift from Ian Small (Addgene plasmid # 250464 ; http://n2t.net/addgene:250464 ; RRID:Addgene_250464)
