>Addgene plasmid #250464 | pPR-1_14E_LD5N | depositor partial sequence | sequence record 494193 | 14E_LD5N
TGAATTGTTCGATAAGATGCCAGAGAGAGATGTTGTTTCTTGGAACGCAATGATCTCTGGATACGCACAG
AATGGTAGGATAGATGAAGCACGTGA
